Addgene plasmid #13862: RCAS (A) Caronte (CT#382)
Depositing lab: Cliff Tabin. Depositing organization: Harvard Medical School. Publication: Antagonistic signaling by Caronte, a novel Cerberus-related gene, establishes left-right asymmetric gene expression. Yokouchi Y, Vogan KJ, Pearse RV, Tabin CJ. Cell. 1999 Sep 3. 98(5):573-83. 10.1016/S0092-8674(00)80045-8 PubMed 10490097.
Backbone
  Vector backbone: RCAS BP (A)
  Backbone size w/o insert (bp): 11600
  Vector type: Retroviral ; avian expression
Growth in bacteria
  Bacterial resistance: Ampicillin, 100 μg/mL
  Growth temperature: 37°C
  Growth strain: DH5alpha
  Copy number: High Copy
Gene/Insert
  Gene/Insert name: Caronte (alt name: car)
  Species: G. gallus (chicken)
  Insert size (bp): 900
  Entrez Gene: CER1 (a.k.a. CAR)
  Cloning method: Restriction Enzyme
  Sequencing primers: 5′ RCAS-F
Terms and licenses: Academic/Nonprofit Terms; Industry Terms: Not Available to Industry
Depositor comments: ~600 bp IRES plus ~900 bp of Caronte. IRES (NcoI) Caronte (EcoRI) -> cloned into ClaI site of RCAS.
How to cite: RCAS (A) Caronte (CT#382) was a gift from Cliff Tabin (Addgene plasmid # 13862 ; http://n2t.net/addgene:13862 ; RRID:Addgene_13862)
