[The description below was written by a language model from this plasmid's Addgene catalogue record.]
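Description:
RCAS (A) Caronte is a replication-competent avian retroviral vector built on the RCAS BP (A) backbone, which is listed at about 11.6 kb without insert. RCAS vectors derive from Rous sarcoma virus. They retain the viral LTRs and the genes needed for replication, and they accept foreign sequence at a ClaI cloning site, where the insert is expressed from the proviral LTR through a spliced message. The "(A)" denotes the subgroup A envelope, which limits infection to avian cells carrying the matching receptor. Because the virus remains replication competent, it can spread through susceptible chicken tissue after the initial infection. In bacteria the plasmid is maintained as a high-copy construct under ampicillin selection. No feature table is provided, so the bacterial origin and the exact positions of the elements are not documented.

The payload is chicken Caronte (car, annotated under the Entrez gene CER1), a Cerberus-related gene, present as an insert of roughly 900 bp. According to the depositor's notes, an IRES of about 600 bp sits upstream of Caronte, joined to it at an NcoI site, with an EcoRI site at the end of Caronte. The combined IRES-Caronte cassette was placed into the ClaI site of RCAS. An IRES allows cap-independent initiation of translation on the inserted coding sequence. The record does not state where the IRES came from, and it mentions no tags or reporters.

The associated publication concerns antagonistic signalling by Caronte in establishing left-right asymmetric gene expression. This fits use of the vector for virus-mediated misexpression of Caronte in chick embryos or avian cells.
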