>Addgene plasmid #13862 | RCAS (A) Caronte (CT#382) | addgene partial sequence | sequence record 20173 | 13862 with RCAS-F
GCTATTGGTAATTGTGAAATACGCTTTTGTCTGTGTGCTGCAGGAGCTGAGCTGACTCTGCTGGTGGCCT
CGCGTACCACTGTGGCATCGATAAGCTTGGCTGCAGCGGCCGCACTAGTGATATCGGATCCCCGGGCGAG
CTCGAATTCGGCACGAGGAGTTACCTTGAATGGGTTAATTGTGCTCAGGTAGATTTCCAAGAAAATCTGA
CTGTCGAGATCCAAGCAGAGGATCTTCTATCTTCTGAGTCTCACAGTTGCACTCTTCCACAATCATGACT
TTTTTGACCACTGGGACAGAACTGGTGCAGTTGAGATCCAAGTGCTTCATGGAAAACTTGGTGGGCAGGC
ATTTAGAACAAAAGGTATAAAGACGATCATCTGGACCAGGAACATGAAAGGAACTACACTTGCCAAAACA
TAGATTGTTCTGGACTATCACCTTCTCACAGCTCTCATGAGCAACACTCTGGGAAAAAGGCAGGGTTCTG
CAAGTTTCTTGGTGCATTTCATTGGTCTTGATTGGCAGGACAACCTCTTCAGAAGCTGAATTTTTCCTTA
ACATGAAATGGTCCCAGAATTTTTTGGCATCTTTTCTATAGGGAGGTTCAACATCCCTCTTGTTGGAATA
GTAGGATGGAGAGAAGTTTTCCACAGGAGAGATCTCTTTGGGTGCTGCCCAGGTTCTCAGATCTTGGTGT
GCATAGAGTTCTGCATTAGGAAGGATGAATCTGGACATTTTTTTCTCCCCTTGCTTCTGACTCTCTCCTG
CTGTCTGTGGAAATGCTATAAAAAAGCTTGGCTCTTCCTGGGTTTCCTTAACACCTACTGGGTTTTCCCC
CACCAACTCATGAAAACTCTGGCTTTCAAGTAAGTTTCTGTCCAAATAGAAAAGGTGCTGAAGT
